>Addgene plasmid #123088 | pDONR223 GABARAPL2 G116 | addgene full sequence | sequence record 244525 | Addgene NGS Result
TTCTTTCCTGCGTTATCCCCTGATTCTGTGGATAACCGTATTACCGCCTTTGAGTGAGCTGATACCGCTC
GCCGCAGCCGAACGACCGAGCGCAGCGAGTCAGTGAGCGAGGAAGCGGAAGAGCGCCCAATACGCAAACC
GCCTCTCCCCGCGCGTTGGCCGATTCATTAATGCAGCTGGCACGACAGGTTTCCCGACTGGAAAGCGGGC
AGTGAGCGCAACGCAATTAATACGCGTACCGCTAGCCAGGAAGAGTTTGTAGAAACGCAAAAAGGCCATC
CGTCAGGATGGCCTTCTGCTTAGTTTGATGCCTGGCAGTTTATGGCGGGCGTCCTGCCCGCCACCCTCCG
GGCCGTTGCTTCACAACGTTCAAATCCGCTCCCGGCGGATTTGTCCTACTCAGGAGAGCGTTCACCGACA
AACAACAGATAAAACGAAAGGCCCAGTCTTCCGACTGAGCCTTTCGTTTTATTTGATGCCTGGCAGTTCC
CTACTCTCGCGTTAACGCTAGCATGGATGTTTTCCCAGTCACGACGTTGTAAAACGACGGCCAGTCTTAA
GCTCGGGCCCCAAATAATGATTTTATTTTGACTGATAGTGACCTGTTCGTTGCAACAAATTGATGAGCAA
TGCTTTTTTATAATGCCAACTTTGTACAAAAAAGCAGGCTTAATGAAGTGGATGTTCAAGGAGGACCACT
CGCTGGAACACAGATGCGTGGAGTCCGCGAAGATTCGAGCGAAATATCCCGACAGGGTTCCGGTGATTGT
GGAAAAGGTCTCAGGCTCTCAGATTGTTGACATTGACAAACGGAAGTACTTGGTTCCATCTGATATCACT
GTGGCTCAGTTCATGTGGATCATCAGGAAAAGGATCCAGCTTCCTTCTGAAAAGGCGATCTTCCTGTTTG
TGGATAAGACAGTCCCACAGTCCAGCCTAACTATGGGACAGCTTTACGAGAAGGAAAAAGATGAAGATGG
ATTCTTATATGTGGCCTACAGCGGAGAGAACACTTTTGGCTAATACCCAGCTTTCTTGTACAAAGTTGGC
ATTATAAGAAAGCATTGCTTATCAATTTGTTGCAACGAACAGGTCACTATCAGTCAAAATAAAATCATTA
TTTGCCATCCAGCTGATATCCCCTATAGTGAGTCGTATTACATGGTCATAGCTGTTTCCTGGCAGCTCTG
GCCCGTGTCTCAAAATCTCTGATGTTACATTGCACAAGATAAAAATATATCATCATGCCTCCTCTAGACC
AGCCAGGACAGAAATGCCTCGACTTCGCTGCTACCCAAGGTTGCCGGGTGACGCACACCGTGGAAACGGA
TGAAGGCACGAACCCAGTGGACATAAGCCTGTTCGGTTCGTAAGCTGTAATGCAAGTAGCGTATGCGCTC
ACGCAACTGGTCCAGAACCTTGACCGAACGCAGCGGTGGTAACGGCGCAGTGGCGGTTTTCATGGCTTGT
TATGACTGTTTTTTTGGGGTACAGTCTATGCCTCGGGCATCCAAGCAGCAAGCGCGTTACGCCGTGGGTC
GATGTTTGATGTTATGGAGCAGCAACGATGTTACGCAGCAGGGCAGTCGCCCTAAAACAAAGTTAAACAT
TATGAGGGAAGCGGTGATCGCCGAAGTATCGACTCAACTATCAGAGGTAGTTGGCGTCATCGAGCGCCAT
CTCGAACCGACGTTGCTGGCCGTACATTTGTACGGCTCCGCAGTGGATGGCGGCCTGAAGCCACACAGTG
ATATTGATTTGCTGGTTACGGTGACCGTAAGGCTTGATGAAACAACGCGGCGAGCTTTGATCAACGACCT
TTTGGAAACTTCGGCTTCCCCTGGAGAGAGCGAGATTCTCCGCGCTGTAGAAGTCACCATTGTTGTGCAC
GACGACATCATTCCGTGGCGTTATCCAGCTAAGCGCGAACTGCAATTTGGAGAATGGCAGCGCAATGACA
TTCTTGCAGGTATCTTCGAGCCAGCCACGATCGACATTGATCTGGCTATCTTGCTGACAAAAGCAAGAGA
ACATAGCGTTGCCTTGGTAGGTCCAGCGGCGGAGGAACTCTTTGATCCGGTTCCTGAACAGGATCTATTT
GAGGCGCTAAATGAAACCTTAACGCTATGGAACTCGCCGCCCGACTGGGCTGGCGATGAGCGAAATGTAG
TGCTTACGTTGTCCCGCATTTGGTACAGCGCAGTAACCGGCAAAATCGCGCCGAAGGATGTCGCTGCCGA
CTGGGCAATGGAGCGCCTGCCGGCCCAGTATCAGCCCGTCATACTTGAAGCTAGACAGGCTTATCTTGGA
CAAGAAGAAGATCGCTTGGCCTCGCGCGCAGATCAGTTGGAAGAATTTGTCCACTACGTGAAAGGCGAGA
TCACCAAGGTAGTCGGCAAATAACCCTCGAGCCACCCATGACCAAAATCCCTTAACGTGAGTTACGCGTC
GTTCCACTGAGCGTCAGACCCCGTAGAAAAGATCAAAGGATCTTCTTGAGATCCTTTTTTTCTGCGCGTA
ATCTGCTGCTTGCAAACAAAAAAACCACCGCTACCAGCGGTGGTTTGTTTGCCGGATCAAGAGCTACCAA
CTCTTTTTCCGAAGGTAACTGGCTTCAGCAGAGCGCAGATACCAAATACTGTTCTTCTAGTGTAGCCGTA
GTTAGGCCACCACTTCAAGAACTCTGTAGCACCGCCTACATACCTCGCTCTGCTAATCCTGTTACCAGTG
GCTGCTGCCAGTGGCGATAAGTCGTGTCTTACCGGGTTGGACTCAAGACGATAGTTACCGGATAAGGCGC
AGCGGTCGGGCTGAACGGGGGGTTCGTGCACACAGCCCAGCTTGGAGCGAACGACCTACACCGAACTGAG
ATACCTACAGCGTGAGCTATGAGAAAGCGCCACGCTTCCCGAAGGGAGAAAGGCGGACAGGTATCCGGTA
AGCGGCAGGGTCGGAACAGGAGAGCGCACGAGGGAGCTTCCAGGGGGAAACGCCTGGTATCTTTATAGTC
CTGTCGGGTTTCGCCACCTCTGACTTGAGCGTCGATTTTTGTGATGCTCGTCAGGGGGGCGGAGCCTATG
GAAAAACGCCAGCAACGCGGCCTTTTTACGGTTCCTGGCCTTTTGCTGGCCTTTTGCTCACATG
Features (pLannotate 1.2.2; 13 found; start..end, strand, type, name):
      1..121     +  rep_origin     RSF ori (fragment): Plasmids containing the RSF 1030 origin of replication can be propagated in E. coli cells that contain additional plasmids with compatible origins.
    123..215     +  CDS            lacI (fragment): lac repressor; lacI; The lac repressor binds to the lac operator to inhibit transcription in E. coli. This inhibition can be relieved by adding lactose or isopropyl-β-D-thiogalactopyranoside (IPTG).
    270..297     -  terminator     rrnB T2 terminator: transcription terminator T2 from the E. coli rrnB gene
    429..472     +  terminator     rrnB T1 terminator: Escherichia coli rrnB; transcription terminator T1 from the E. coli rrnB gene
    519..555     -  CDS            lacZα (fragment): LacZα fragment of β-galactosidase; lacZ fragment
    571..670     +  protein_bind   attL1: mutant version of attL; recombination site for the Gateway® LR reaction LR Clonase™
    673..1020    +  CDS            GABARAPL2: GBRL2_BOVIN - Also known as GEF2. Experimental evidence at protein level: Swiss-Prot protein existence level 1. Ubiquitin-like modifier involved in intra-Golgi traffic (PubMed:10747018). Modulates intra-Golgi transport through coupling between NSF activity and SNAREs activation (PubMed:10747018). It first stimulates the ATPase activity of NSF which in turn stimulates the association with GOSR1 (PubMed:10747018). Involved in autophagy (By similarity). Plays a role in mitophagy which contributes to regulate mitochondrial quantity and quality by eliminating the mitochondria to a basal level to fu
   1025..1124    -  protein_bind   attL2: mutant version of attL; recombination site for the Gateway® LR reaction LR Clonase™
   1142..1160    -  promoter       T7 promoter: promoter for bacteriophage T7 RNA polymerase
   1350..1373    +  promoter       Pc promoter (fragment): intI1 (promoter lies within the coding sequence); class 1 integron promoter
   1549..1605    +  CDS            GmR (fragment): gentamycin acetyltransferase; aacC1; confers resistance to gentamycin
   1612..2403    +  CDS            SmR: aminoglycoside adenylyltransferase (Murphy, 1985); aadA; confers resistance to spectinomycin and streptomycin
   2496..3084    +  rep_origin     ori: high-copy-number ColE1/pMB1/pBR322/pUC origin of replication
