[The description below was written by a language model from this plasmid's Addgene catalogue record and pLannotate feature annotations shown in this document.]
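Description:
pDONR223 GABARAPL2 G116 is a Gateway entry clone built on the pDONR223 backbone, carrying the human GABARAPL2 (GATE-16) coding sequence. It is a small bacterial plasmid of about 3.1 kb, maintained in E. coli at high copy through a ColE1/pUC-type origin. Selection is with spectinomycin, conferred by the aadA (SmR) aminoglycoside adenylyltransferase gene. The feature table also lists short fragments annotated as RSF ori, lacI, lacZα, a gentamicin resistance gene and an integron Pc promoter. These are partial matches within backbone sequence rather than complete functional units. The rrnB T1 and T2 terminators sit upstream of the cloning site and insulate the insert from read-through transcription.

The insert spans 348 bp and is flanked by attL1 and attL2, so an LR Clonase reaction can move it directionally into any attR-containing destination vector. The entry clone has no eukaryotic promoter, and expression therefore depends on the destination vector chosen; a T7 promoter lies just outside attL2. The annotation tool matched the insert to the bovine orthologue, but the catalogue record gives the species as human.

The open reading frame is truncated: amino acid 117 is deleted and a stop codon follows glycine 116. GABARAPL2 is an ATG8-family ubiquitin-like modifier. ATG4 proteases normally cleave it to expose this C-terminal glycine, which is then conjugated to lipid during autophagy. The G116 form thus mimics the already-processed protein and bypasses the priming cleavage. That fits the associated study of ATG4 isoform redundancy in LC3/GABARAP processing. M13 forward and reverse priming sites flank the cassette for sequence verification.
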