Addgene plasmid #123088: pDONR223 GABARAPL2 G116
Purpose: Gateway entry clone encoding human GABARAPL2 G116
Depositing lab: Robin Ketteler. Depositing organization: University College London. Publication: Redundancy of human ATG4 protease isoforms in autophagy and LC3/GABARAP processing revealed in cells. Agrotis A, Pengo N, Burden JJ, Ketteler R. Autophagy. 2019 Jan 21. doi: 10.1080/15548627.2019.1569925. PubMed 30661429.
Backbone
  Vector backbone: pDONR223
  Backbone size w/o insert (bp): 2793
  Vector type: Gateway Entry Vector / Entry clone
Growth in bacteria
  Bacterial resistance: Spectinomycin, 50 μg/mL
  Growth temperature: 37°C
  Growth strain: DH5alpha
  Copy number: High Copy
Gene/Insert
  Gene/Insert name: Gamma-aminobutyric acid receptor-associated protein-like 2
  Species: H. sapiens (human)
  Mutation: Deleted amino acid 117. Stop codon after G116
  GenBank ID: NM_007285.6
  Entrez Gene: GABARAPL2 (a.k.a. ATG8, ATG8C, GATE-16, GATE16, GEF-2, GEF2)
  Cloning method: Gateway Cloning
  Sequencing primers: 5′ M13 F; 3′ M13 R
Terms and licenses: Academic/Nonprofit Terms; Industry Terms: Not Available to Industry
How to cite: pDONR223 GABARAPL2 G116 was a gift from Robin Ketteler (Addgene plasmid # 123088 ; http://n2t.net/addgene:123088 ; RRID:Addgene_123088)
